Addgene plasmid #41797: pBOB-CAG-fHis-H2A-Ub
Depositing lab: Inder Verma. Depositing organization: Salk Institute for Biological Studies. Publication: BRCA1 tumour suppression occurs via heterochromatin-mediated silencing. Zhu Q, Pao GM, Huynh AM, Suh H, Tonnu N, Nederlof PM, Gage FH, Verma IM. Nature. 2011 Sep 7;477(7363):179-84. doi: 10.1038/nature10371. PubMed 21901007.
Backbone
  Vector backbone: pBOB
Growth in bacteria
  Bacterial resistance: Ampicillin, 100 μg/mL
  Growth temperature: 37°C
  Growth strain: XL10 Gold
  Copy number: High Copy
Gene/Insert
  Gene/Insert name: histone H2A
Terms and licenses: Academic/Nonprofit Terms; Industry Terms: Not Available to Industry
Depositor comments: NOTE: Addgene does not have full sequence for this plasmid, and some of our quality control sequence indicates discrepancies between this plasmid and the original pBOB backbone. We do not know if or how these discrepancies affect the function of the plasmid.
How to cite: pBOB-CAG-fHis-H2A-Ub was a gift from Inder Verma (Addgene plasmid # 41797 ; http://n2t.net/addgene:41797 ; RRID:Addgene_41797)
