[The description below was written by a language model from this plasmid's Addgene catalogue record and pLannotate feature annotations shown in this document.]
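Description:
pBOB-CAG-fHis-H2A-Ub is an HIV-1-derived lentiviral transfer plasmid built on the pBOB backbone and designed to express a tagged histone H2A–ubiquitin fusion in mammalian cells. It is maintained in E. coli through a high-copy ColE1/pUC-type origin with ampicillin resistance, and it also carries an f1 origin. A Zeocin/bleomycin resistance gene driven by tandem SV40 and EM7 promoters sits in the plasmid backbone, outside the LTR-flanked region, so it would not be carried into the packaged viral genome.

The viral genome is transcribed from a CMV enhancer/promoter fused to a truncated 5' LTR. This is followed by the Ψ packaging signal with a gag fragment, the Rev response element for nuclear export of the unspliced RNA, and the cPPT/CTS, which aids nuclear import of the reverse-transcribed genome. The internal expression cassette uses the CAG promoter (CMV enhancer, chicken β-actin promoter and chimeric intron). It drives an open reading frame that begins with short annotated His- and FLAG-tag fragments, consistent with the "fHis" in the name. These are followed by a human H2A coding sequence directly abutted by a single ubiquitin coding sequence. This arrangement gives a linear fusion that mimics monoubiquitinated H2A. A WPRE downstream enhances transcript expression, followed by the 3' LTR region and a bGH polyadenylation signal.

The associated publication concerns BRCA1 and heterochromatin-mediated silencing, which suggests the construct was used to supply ubiquitinated H2A ectopically. The repository notes that its quality-control sequencing shows discrepancies from the original pBOB backbone, and the functional consequences are unknown.
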