Features (pLannotate 1.2.2; 36 found; start..end, strand, type, name):
     36..80      -  misc_feature   bom (fragment): basis of mobility region from pBR322
    235..614     +  enhancer       CMV enhancer: human cytomegalovirus immediate early enhancer
    615..814     +  promoter       CMV promoter: human cytomegalovirus (CMV) immediate early promoter
    832..1012    +  LTR            5' LTR (truncated): truncated 5' long terminal repeat (LTR) from HIV-1
   1056..1181    +  misc_feature   HIV-1 Ψ: packaging signal of human immunodeficiency virus type 1
   1165..1528    +  CDS            HIV-1 gag (fragment): gag protein from human immunodeficiency virus 1; gag
   1623..1959    +  ncRNA          RRE: Accession: RF00036 - HIV Rev response element
   2284..2384    +  CDS            Rev (fragment): human immunodeficiency virus 1 (HIV-1) Rev protein; rev; enhances nuclear export of unspliced and incompletely spliced viral mRNAs
   2388..2505    +  misc_feature   cPPT/CTS: central polypurine tract and central termination sequence of HIV-1
   2515..2894    +  enhancer       CMV enhancer: human cytomegalovirus immediate early enhancer
   2897..3172    +  promoter       chicken β-actin promoter: No description available
   3173..4181    +  intron         chimeric intron: chimera between introns from chicken β-actin and rabbit β-globin
   4255..4273    +  CDS            capTEV™ (fragment): composite tag for in vivo biotinylation, TEV protease cleavage, and 6xHis tagging
   4275..4300    +  CDS            3xFLAG (fragment): three tandem FLAG® epitope tags
   4299..4688    +  CDS            H2AW: H2A3_HUMAN - Also known as HIST3H2A Experimental evidence at protein level: Swiss-Prot protein existence level 1. Core component of nucleosome. Nucleosomes wrap and compact DNA into chromatin, limiting DNA accessibility to the cellular machineries which require DNA as a template. Histones thereby play a central role in transcription regulation, DNA repair, DNA replication and chromosomal stability. DNA accessibility is regulated via a complex set of post-translational modifications of histones, also called histone code, and nucleosome remodeling. From Homo sapiens (Human).
   4689..4916    +  CDS            UBIQ_CERCA: Experimental evidence at protein level: Swiss-Prot protein existence level 1. Ubiquitin exists either covalently attached to another protein, or free (unanchored). When covalently bound, it is conjugated to target proteins via an isopeptide bond either as a monomer (monoubiquitin), a polymer linked via different Lys residues of the ubiquitin (polyubiquitin chains) or a linear polymer linked via the initiator Met of the ubiquitin (linear polyubiquitin chains). Polyubiquitin chains, when attached to a target protein, have different functions depending on the Lys residue of the ubiquitin that is
   4932..5051    +  CDS            nef (fragment): NEF_HV1Z2 - Experimental evidence at protein level: Swiss-Prot protein existence level 1. Extracellular Nef protein targets CD4(+) T-lymphocytes for apoptosis by interacting with CXCR4 surface receptors. From Human immunodeficiency virus type 1 group M subtype D (isolate Z2/CDC-Z34) (HIV-1).
   5054..5642    +  misc_feature   WPRE: woodchuck hepatitis virus posttranscriptional regulatory element
   5659..5727    +  CDS            nef (fragment): NEF_HV1Z2 - Experimental evidence at protein level: Swiss-Prot protein existence level 1. Extracellular Nef protein targets CD4(+) T-lymphocytes for apoptosis by interacting with CXCR4 surface receptors. From Human immunodeficiency virus type 1 group M subtype D (isolate Z2/CDC-Z34) (HIV-1).
   5729..6041    +  LTR            3' LTR (fragment): 3' long terminal repeat (LTR) from HIV-1
   6049..6229    +  LTR            5' LTR (truncated): truncated 5' long terminal repeat (LTR) from HIV-1
   6261..6485    +  polyA_signal   bGH poly(A) signal: bovine growth hormone polyadenylation signal
   6489..6510    +  promoter       SV40 promoter (fragment): SV40 enhancer and early promoter
   6531..6959    +  rep_origin     f1 ori (sequence partly withheld): f1 bacteriophage origin of replication; arrow indicates direction of (+) strand synthesis
   6973..7303    +  promoter       SV40 promoter: SV40 enhancer and early promoter
   7351..7398    +  promoter       EM7 promoter: synthetic bacterial promoter&nbsp
   7417..7791    +  CDS            BleoR: antibiotic-binding protein; Sh ble from Streptoalloteichus hindustanus; confers resistance to bleomycin, phleomycin, and Zeocin™
   7801..7926    +  CDS            ble (fragment): BLE_KLEPN - Experimental evidence at protein level: Swiss-Prot protein existence level 1. Binding protein with a strong affinity to the bleomycin family of antibiotics. Binds to CL990; an antimitotic-antibiotic compound. From Klebsiella pneumoniae.
   7921..8042    +  polyA_signal   SV40 poly(A) signal: SV40 polyadenylation signal
   8115..8131    -  protein_bind   lac operator: The lac repressor binds to the lac operator to inhibit transcription in E. coli. This inhibition can be relieved by adding lactose or isopropyl-β-D-thiogalactopyranoside (IPTG). lac repressor encoded by lacI
   8139..8169    -  promoter       lac promoter: promoter for the E. coli lac operon
   8184..8205    -  protein_bind   CAP binding site: CAP binding activates transcription in the presence of cAMP. E. coli catabolite activator protein
   8218..8310    -  CDS            lacI (fragment): lac repressor; lacI; The lac repressor binds to the lac operator to inhibit transcription in E. coli. This inhibition can be relieved by adding lactose or isopropyl-β-D-thiogalactopyranoside (IPTG).
   8493..9081    -  rep_origin     ori: high-copy-number ColE1/pMB1/pBR322/pUC origin of replication
   9252..10112   -  CDS            AmpR: β-lactamase; bla; confers resistance to ampicillin, carbenicillin, and related antibiotics
  10113..10217   -  promoter       AmpR promoter: bla
>Addgene plasmid #41797 | pBOB-CAG-fHis-H2A-Ub | depositor full sequence | sequence record 56346 | pBOB-CAG-fHis-H2A-Ub sequence 10248 bps
GACGGATCGGGAGATCTCCCGATCCCCTATGGTCGACTCTCAGTACAATCTGCTCTGATGCCGCATAGTT
AAGCCAGTATCTGCTCCCTGCTTGTGTGTTGGAGGTCGCTGAGTAGTGCGCGAGCAAAATTTAAGCTACA
ACAAGGCAAGGCTTGACCGACAATTGCATGAAGAATCTGCTTAGGGTTAGGCGTTTTGCGCTGCTTCGCG
ATGTACGGGCCAGATATACGCGTTGACATTGATTATTGACTAGTTATTAATAGTAATCAATTACGGGGTC
ATTAGTTCATAGCCCATATATGGAGTTCCGCGTTACATAACTTACGGTAAATGGCCCGCCTGGCTGACCG
CCCAACGACCCCCGCCCATTGACGTCAATAATGACGTATGTTCCCATAGTAACGCCAATAGGGACTTTCC
ATTGACGTCAATGGGTGGACTATTTACGGTAAACTGCCCACTTGGCAGTACATCAAGTGTATCATATGCC
AAGTACGCCCCCTATTGACGTCAATGACGGTAAATGGCCCGCCTGGCATTATGCCCAGTACATGACCTTA
TGGGACTTTCCTACTTGGCAGTACATCTACGTATTAGTCATCGCTATTACCATGGTGATGCGGTTTTGGC
AGTACATCAATGGGCGTGGATAGCGGTTTGACTCACGGGGATTTCCAAGTCTCCACCCCATTGACGTCAA
TGGGAGTTTGTTTTGGCACCAAAATCAACGGGACTTTCCAAAATGTCGTAACAACTCCGCCCCATTGACG
CAAATGGGCGGTAGGCGTGTACGGTGGGAGGTCTATATAAGCAGCGCGTTTTGCCTGTACTGGGTCTCTC
TGGTTAGACCAGATCTGAGCCTGGGAGCTCTCTGGCTAACTAGGGAACCCACTGCTTAAGCCTCAATAAA
GCTTGCCTTGAGTGCTTCAAGTAGTGTGTGCCCGTCTGTTGTGTGACTCTGGTAACTAGAGATCCCTCAG
ACCCTTTTAGTCAGTGTGGAAAATCTCTAGCAGTGGCGCCCGAACAGGGACCTGAAAGCGAAAGGGAAAC
CAGAGCTCTCTCGACGCAGGACTCGGCTTGCTGAAGCGCGCACGGCAAGAGGCGAGGGGCGGCGACTGGT
GAGTACGCCAAAAATTTTGACTAGCGGAGGCTAGAAGGAGAGAGATGGGTGCGAGAGCGTCAGTATTAAG
CGGGGGAGAATTAGATCGCGATGGGAAAAAATTCGGTTAAGGCCAGGGGGAAAGAAAAAATATAAATTAA
AACATATAGTATGGGCAAGCAGGGAGCTAGAACGATTCGCAGTTAATCCTGGCCTGTTAGAAACATCAGA
AGGCTGTAGACAAATACTGGGACAGCTACAACCATCCCTTCAGACAGGATCAGAAGAACTTAGATCATTA
TATAATACAGTAGCAACCCTCTATTGTGTGCATCAAAGGATAGAGATAAAAGACACCAAGGAAGCTTTAG
ACAAGATAGAGGAAGAGCAAAACAAAAGTAAGACCACCGCACAGCAAGCGGCCGCTGATCTTCAGACTTG
GAGGAGGAGATATGAGGGACAATTGGAGAAGTGAATTATATAAATATAAAGTAGTAAAAATTGAACCATT
AGGAGTAGCACCCACCAAGGCAAAGAGAAGAGTGGTGCAGAGAGAAAAAAGAGCAGTGGGAATAGGAGCT
TTGTTCCTTGGGTTCTTGGGAGCAGCAGGAAGCACTATGGGCGCAGCCTCAATGACGCTGACGGTACAGG
CCAGACAATTATTGTCTGGTATAGTGCAGCAGCAGAACAATTTGCTGAGGGCTATTGAGGCGCAACAGCA
TCTGTTGCAACTCACAGTCTGGGGCATCAAGCAGCTCCAAGCAAGAATCCTAGCTGTGGAAAGATACCTA
AAGGATCAACAGCTCCTAGGGATTTGGGGTTGCTCTGGAAAACTCATTTGCACCACTGCTGTGCCTTGGA
ATGCTAGTTGGAGTAATAAATCTCTGGAACAGATCTGGAATCACACGACCTGGATGGAGTGGGACAGAGA
AATTAACAATTACACAAGCTTAATACACTCCTTAATTGAAGAATCGCAAAACCAGCAAGAAAAGAATGAA
CAAGAATTATTGGAATTAGATAAATGGGCAAGTTTGTGGAATTGGTTTAACATAACAAATTGGCTGTGGT
ATATAAAATTATTCATAATGATAGTAGGAGGCTTGGTAGGTTTAAGAATAGTTTTTGCTGTACTTTCTAT
AGTGAATAGAGTTAGGCAGGGATATTCACCATTATCGTTTCAGACCCACCTCCCAATCCCGAGGGGACCC
GACAGGCCCGAAGGAATAGAAGAAGAAGGTGGAGAGAGAGACAGAGACAGATCCATTCGATTAGTGAACG
GATCAACTTTTAAAAGAAAAGGGGGGATTGGGGGGTACAGTGCAGGGGAAAGAATAGTAGACATAATAGC
AACAGACATACAAACTAAAGAATTACAAAAACAAATTACAAAAATTCAAAATTTTATCGATGTCGACATT
GATTATTGACTAGTTATTAATAGTAATCAATTACGGGGTCATTAGTTCATAGCCCATATATGGAGTTCCG
CGTTACATAACTTACGGTAAATGGCCCGCCTGGCTGACCGCCCAACGACCCCCGCCCATTGACGTCAATA
ATGACGTATGTTCCCATAGTAACGCCAATAGGGACTTTCCATTGACGTCAATGGGTGGACTATTTACGGT
AAACTGCCCACTTGGCAGTACATCAAGTGTATCATATGCCAAGTACGCCCCCTATTGACGTCAATGACGG
TAAATGGCCCGCCTGGCATTATGCCCAGTACATGACCTTATGGGACTTTCCTACTTGGCAGTACATCTAC
GTATTAGTCATCGCTATTACCATGGGTCGAGGTGAGCCCCACGTTCTGCTTCACTCTCCCCATCTCCCCC
CCCTCCCCACCCCCAATTTTGTATTTATTTATTTTTTAATTATTTTGTGCAGCGATGGGGGCGGGGGGGG
GGGGGGCGCGCGCCAGGCGGGGCGGGGCGGGGCGAGGGGCGGGGCGGGGCGAGGCGGAGAGGTGCGGCGG
CAGCCAATCAGAGCGGCGCGCTCCGAAAGTTTCCTTTTATGGCGAGGCGGCGGCGGCGGCGGCCCTATAA
AAAGCGAAGCGCGCGGCGGGCGGGAGTCGCTGCGTTGCCTTCGCCCCGTGCCCCGCTCCGCGCCGCCTCG
CGCCGCCCGCCCCGGCTCTGACTGACCGCGTTACTCCCACAGGTGAGCGGGCGGGACGGCCCTTCTCCTC
CGGGCTGTAATTAGCGCTTGGTTTAATGACGGCTCGTTTCTTTTCTGTGGCTGCGTGAAAGCCTTAAAGG
GCTCCGGGAGGGCCCTTTGTGCGGGGGGGAGCGGCTCGGGGGGTGCGTGCGTGTGTGTGTGCGTGGGGAG
CGCCGCGTGCGGCCCGCGCTGCCCGGCGGCTGTGAGCGCTGCGGGCGCGGCGCGGGGCTTTGTGCGCTCC
GCGTGTGCGCGAGGGGAGCGCGGCCGGGGGCGGTGCCCCGCGGTGCGGGGGGGCTGCGAGGGGAACAAAG
GCTGCGTGCGGGGTGTGTGCGTGGGGGGGTGAGCAGGGGGTGTGGGCGCGGCGGTCGGGCTGTAACCCCC
CCCTGCACCCCCCTCCCCGAGTTGCTGAGCACGGCCCGGCTTCGGGTGCGGGGCTCCGTGCGGGGCGTGG
CGCGGGGCTCGCCGTGCCGGGCGGGGGGTGGCGGCAGGTGGGGGTGCCGGGCGGGGCGGGGCCGCCTCGG
GCCGGGGAGGGCTCGGGGGAGGGGCGCGGCGGCCCCGGAGCGCCGGCGGCTGTCGAGGCGCGGCGAGCCG
CAGCCATTGCCTTTTATGGTAATCGTGCGAGAGGGCGCAGGGACTTCCTTTGTCCCAAATCTGGCGGAGC
CGAAATCTGGGAGGCGCCGCCGCACCCCCTCTAGCGGGCGCGGGCGAAGCGGTGCGGCGCCGGCAGGAAG
GAAATGGGCGGGGAGGGCCTTCGTGCGTCGCCGCGCCGCCGTCCCCTTCTCCATCTCCAGCCTCGGGGCT
GCCGCAGGGGGACGGCTGCCTTCGGGGGGGACGGGGCAGGGCGGGGTTCGGCTTCTGGCGTGTGACCGGC
GGCTCTAGAGCCTCTGCTAACCATGTTCATGCCTTCTTCTTTTTCCTACAGCTCCTGGGCAACGTGCTGG
TTGTTGTGCTGTCTCATCATTTTGGCAAAGAATTCGCTAGTGGATCCACCATGGTGCATCATCATCATCA
TCACGATTACAAGGATGACGACGATAAGATGTCTGGGCGTGGTAAGCAGGGTGGCAAGGCGCGCGCCAAG
GCTAAGTCGCGCTCGTCGCGCGCGGGGCTGCAGTTCCCCGTGGGCCGCGTGCACCGGTTGCTCCGCAAGG
GCAACTATTCGGAGCGCGTGGGCGCCGGCGCCCCGGTCTATCTGGCCGCGGTGCTCGAGTACTTGACTGC
CGAGATCCTGGAGCTTGCCGGCAACGCGGCGCGCGACAACAAGAAGACGCGCATCATCCCGCGCCACCTG
CAGCTGGCCATCCGCAACGACGAGGAGCTCAACAAGCTGCTGGGCCGCGTGACCATCGCGCAGGGTGGCG
TCCTGCCCAACATCCAGGCCGTGCTGCTGCCAAAGAAAACTGAGAGCCACCACAAGGCGAAGGGCAAGAT
GCAGATCTTCGTGAAGACCCTGACTGGTAAGACCATCACTCTCGAAGTGGAGCCGAGTGACACCATTGAG
AATGTCAAGGCAAAGATCCAAGACAAGGAAGGCATCCCTCCTGACCAGCAGAGGTTGATCTTTGCTGGGA
AACAGCTGGAAGATGGACGCACCCTGTCTGACTACAACATCCAGAAAGAGTCCACCCTGCACCTGGTCCT
CCGTCTCAGAGGTGGGTAAGATAACGTCTCGAGTTTAAACCTGGAAAAACATGGAGCAATCACAAGTAGC
AACACAGCAGCTACCAATGCTGCTTGTGCCTGGCTAGAAGCACAAGAGGAGGAGGAGGTGGGTTTTCCAG
TCACACCTCAGACAATCAACCTCTGGATTACAAAATTTGTGAAAGATTGACTGGTATTCTTAACTATGTT
GCTCCTTTTACGCTATGTGGATACGCTGCTTTAATGCCTTTGTATCATGCTATTGCTTCCCGTATGGCTT
TCATTTTCTCCTCCTTGTATAAATCCTGGTTGCTGTCTCTTTATGAGGAGTTGTGGCCCGTTGTCAGGCA
ACGTGGCGTGGTGTGCACTGTGTTTGCTGACGCAACCCCCACTGGTTGGGGCATTGCCACCACCTGTCAG
CTCCTTTCCGGGACTTTCGCTTTCCCCCTCCCTATTGCCACGGCGGAACTCATCGCCGCCTGCCTTGCCC
GCTGCTGGACAGGGGCTCGGCTGTTGGGCACTGACAATTCCGTGGTGTTGTCGGGGAAGCTGACGTCCTT
TCCATGGCTGCTCGCCTGTGTTGCCACCTGGATTCTGCGCGGGACGTCCTTCTGCTACGTCCCTTCGGCC
CTCAATCCAGCGGACCTTCCTTCCCGCGGCCTGCTGCCGGCTCTGCGGCCTCTTCCGCGTCTTCGCCTTC
GCCCTCAGACGAGTCGGATCTCCCTTTGGGCCGCCTCCCCGCCTGGAATTCGAGCTCGGTACCTTTAAGA
CCAATGACTTACAAGGCAGCTGTAGATCTTAGCCACTTTTTAAAAGAAAAGGGGGGACTGGAAGGGCTAA
TTCACTCCCAAAGAAGACAAGATATCCTTGATCTGTGGATCTACCACACACAAGGCTACTTCCCTGATTG
ACAGAACTACACACCAGGGCCAGGGGTCAGATATCCACTGACCTTTGGATGGTGCTACAAGCTAGTACCA
GTTGAGCCAGATAAGATAGAAGAGGCCAATAAAGGAGAGAACACCAGCTTGTTACACCCTGTGAGCCTGC
ATGGGATGGATGACCCGGAGAGAGAAGTGTTAGAGTGGAGGTTTGACAGCCGCCTAGCATTTCATCACGT
GGCCCGAGAGCTGCATCCGGACTGTACTGGGTCTCTCTGGTTAGACCAGATCTGAGCCTGGGAGCTCTCT
GGCTAACTAGGGAACCCACTGCTTAAGCCTCAATAAAGCTTGCCTTGAGTGCTTCAAGTAGTGTGTGCCC
GTCTGTTGTGTGACTCTGGTAACTAGAGATCCCTCAGACCCTTTTAGTCAGTGTGGAAAATCTCTAGCAG
GGCCGCTTTAAACCCGCTGATCAGCCTCGACTGTGCCTTCTAGTTGCCAGCCATCTGTTGTTTGCCCCTC
CCCCGTGCCTTCCTTGACCCTGGAAGGTGCCACTCCCACTGTCCTTTCCTAATAAAATGAGGAAATTGCA
TCGCATTGTCTGAGTAGGTGTCATTCTATTCTGGGGGGTGGGGTGGGGCAGGACAGCAAGGGGGAGGATT
GGGAAGACAATAGCAGGCATGCTGGGGATGCGGTGGGCTCTATGGCTTCTGAGGCGGAAAGAACCAGCTG
GGGCTCTAGGGGGTATCCCC
[124 nt withheld, positions 6531-6654]
C
[32 nt withheld, positions 6656-6687]
CA
[57 nt withheld, positions 6690-6746]
A
[49 nt withheld, positions 6748-6796]
CCTTTGACGTTGGAGTCCACGTTCTTT
[37 nt withheld, positions 6824-6860]
ACCCTATCTCGGTCTATTCTTTTGATTTATAAGGGATTTTGGGGATTTCGGCCTATTGGTTAAAAAATGA
GCTGATTTAACAAAAATTTAACGCGAATTAATTCTGTGGAATGTGTGTCAGTTAGGGTGTGGAAAGTCCC
CAGGCTCCCCAGGCAGGCAGAAGTATGCAAAGCATGCATCTCAATTAGTCAGCAACCAGGTGTGGAAAGT
CCCCAGGCTCCCCAGCAGGCAGAAGTATGCAAAGCATGCATCTCAATTAGTCAGCAACCATAGTCCCGCC
CCTAACTCCGCCCATCCCGCCCCTAACTCCGCCCAGTTCCGCCCATTCTCCGCCCCATGGCTGACTAATT
TTTTTTATTTATGCAGAGGCCGAGGCCGCCTCTGCCTCTGAGCTATTCCAGAAGTAGTGAGGAGGCTTTT
TTGGAGGCCTAGGCTTTTGCAAAAAGCTCCCGGGAGCTTGTATATCCATTTTCGGATCTGATCAGCACGT
GTTGACAATTAATCATCGGCATAGTATATCGGCATAGTATAATACGACAAGGTGAGGAACTAAACCATGG
CCAAGTTGACCAGTGCCGTTCCGGTGCTCACCGCGCGCGACGTCGCCGGAGCGGTCGAGTTCTGGACCGA
CCGGCTCGGGTTCTCCCGGGACTTCGTGGAGGACGACTTCGCCGGTGTGGTCCGGGACGACGTGACCCTG
TTCATCAGCGCGGTCCAGGACCAGGTGGTGCCGGACAACACCCTGGCCTGGGTGTGGGTGCGCGGCCTGG
ACGAGCTGTACGCCGAGTGGTCGGAGGTCGTGTCCACGAACTTCCGGGACGCCTCCGGGCCGGCCATGAC
CGAGATCGGCGAGCAGCCGTGGGGGCGGGAGTTCGCCCTGCGCGACCCGGCCGGCAACTGCGTGCACTTC
GTGGCCGAGGAGCAGGACTGACACGTGCTACGAGATTTCGATTCCACCGCCGCCTTCTATGAAAGGTTGG
GCTTCGGAATCGTTTTCCGGGACGCCGGCTGGATGATCCTCCAGCGCGGGGATCTCATGCTGGAGTTCTT
CGCCCACCCCAACTTGTTTATTGCAGCTTATAATGGTTACAAATAAAGCAATAGCATCACAAATTTCACA
AATAAAGCATTTTTTTCACTGCATTCTAGTTGTGGTTTGTCCAAACTCATCAATGTATCTTATCATGTCT
GTATACCGTCGACCTCTAGCTAGAGCTTGGCGTAATCATGGTCATAGCTGTTTCCTGTGTGAAATTGTTA
TCCGCTCACAATTCCACACAACATACGAGCCGGAAGCATAAAGTGTAAAGCCTGGGGTGCCTAATGAGTG
AGCTAACTCACATTAATTGCGTTGCGCTCACTGCCCGCTTTCCAGTCGGGAAACCTGTCGTGCCAGCTGC
ATTAATGAATCGGCCAACGCGCGGGGAGAGGCGGTTTGCGTATTGGGCGCTCTTCCGCTTCCTCGCTCAC
TGACTCGCTGCGCTCGGTCGTTCGGCTGCGGCGAGCGGTATCAGCTCACTCAAAGGCGGTAATACGGTTA
TCCACAGAATCAGGGGATAACGCAGGAAAGAACATGTGAGCAAAAGGCCAGCAAAAGGCCAGGAACCGTA
AAAAGGCCGCGTTGCTGGCGTTTTTCCATAGGCTCCGCCCCCCTGACGAGCATCACAAAAATCGACGCTC
AAGTCAGAGGTGGCGAAACCCGACAGGACTATAAAGATACCAGGCGTTTCCCCCTGGAAGCTCCCTCGTG
CGCTCTCCTGTTCCGACCCTGCCGCTTACCGGATACCTGTCCGCCTTTCTCCCTTCGGGAAGCGTGGCGC
TTTCTCAATGCTCACGCTGTAGGTATCTCAGTTCGGTGTAGGTCGTTCGCTCCAAGCTGGGCTGTGTGCA
CGAACCCCCCGTTCAGCCCGACCGCTGCGCCTTATCCGGTAACTATCGTCTTGAGTCCAACCCGGTAAGA
CACGACTTATCGCCACTGGCAGCAGCCACTGGTAACAGGATTAGCAGAGCGAGGTATGTAGGCGGTGCTA
CAGAGTTCTTGAAGTGGTGGCCTAACTACGGCTACACTAGAAGGACAGTATTTGGTATCTGCGCTCTGCT
GAAGCCAGTTACCTTCGGAAAAAGAGTTGGTAGCTCTTGATCCGGCAAACAAACCACCGCTGGTAGCGGT
GGTTTTTTTGTTTGCAAGCAGCAGATTACGCGCAGAAAAAAAGGATCTCAAGAAGATCCTTTGATCTTTT
CTACGGGGTCTGACGCTCAGTGGAACGAAAACTCACGTTAAGGGATTTTGGTCATGAGATTATCAAAAAG
GATCTTCACCTAGATCCTTTTAAATTAAAAATGAAGTTTTAAATCAATCTAAAGTATATATGAGTAAACT
TGGTCTGACAGTTACCAATGCTTAATCAGTGAGGCACCTATCTCAGCGATCTGTCTATTTCGTTCATCCA
TAGTTGCCTGACTCCCCGTCGTGTAGATAACTACGATACGGGAGGGCTTACCATCTGGCCCCAGTGCTGC
AATGATACCGCGAGACCCACGCTCACCGGCTCCAGATTTATCAGCAATAAACCAGCCAGCCGGAAGGGCC
GAGCGCAGAAGTGGTCCTGCAACTTTATCCGCCTCCATCCAGTCTATTAATTGTTGCCGGGAAGCTAGAG
TAAGTAGTTCGCCAGTTAATAGTTTGCGCAACGTTGTTGCCATTGCTACAGGCATCGTGGTGTCACGCTC
GTCGTTTGGTATGGCTTCATTCAGCTCCGGTTCCCAACGATCAAGGCGAGTTACATGATCCCCCATGTTG
TGCAAAAAAGCGGTTAGCTCCTTCGGTCCTCCGATCGTTGTCAGAAGTAAGTTGGCCGCAGTGTTATCAC
TCATGGTTATGGCAGCACTGCATAATTCTCTTACTGTCATGCCATCCGTAAGATGCTTTTCTGTGACTGG
TGAGTACTCAACCAAGTCATTCTGAGAATAGTGTATGCGGCGACCGAGTTGCTCTTGCCCGGCGTCAATA
CGGGATAATACCGCGCCACATAGCAGAACTTTAAAAGTGCTCATCATTGGAAAACGTTCTTCGGGGCGAA
AACTCTCAAGGATCTTACCGCTGTTGAGATCCAGTTCGATGTAACCCACTCGTGCACCCAACTGATCTTC
AGCATCTTTTACTTTCACCAGCGTTTCTGGGTGAGCAAAAACAGGAAGGCAAAATGCCGCAAAAAAGGGA
ATAAGGGCGACACGGAAATGTTGAATACTCATACTCTTCCTTTTTCAATATTATTGAAGCATTTATCAGG
GTTATTGTCTCATGAGCGGATACATATTTGAATGTATTTAGAAAAATAAACAAATAGGGGTTCCGCGCAC
ATTTCCCCGAAAAGTGCCACCTGACGTC
