>Addgene plasmid #41797 | pBOB-CAG-fHis-H2A-Ub | addgene partial sequence | sequence record 59363 | pCAGGS5 5'-ggttcggcttctggcgtgtgacc-3'
TGTCTCATCATTTTGGCAAAGAATTCGCTAGTGGATCCACCATGGTGCATCATCATCATCATCACGATTA
CAAGGATGACGACGATAAGATGTCTGGGCGTGGTAAGCAGGGTGGCAAGGCGCGCGCCAAGGCTAAGTCG
CGCTCGTCGCGCGCGGGGCTGCAGTTCCCCGTGGGCCGCGTGCACCGGTTGCTCCGCAAGGGCAACTATT
CGGAGCGCGTGGGCGCCGGCGCCCCGGTCTATCTGGCCGCGGTGCTCGAGTACTTGACTGCCGAGATCCT
GGAGCTTGCCGGCAACGCGGCGCGCGACAACAAGAAGACGCGCATCATCCCGCGCCACCTGCAGCTGGCC
ATCCGCAACGACGAGGAGCTCAACAAGCTGCTGGGCCGCGTGACCATCGCGCAGGGTGGCGTCCTGCCCA
ACATCCAGGCCGTGCTGCTGCCAAAGAAAACTGAGAGCCACCACAAGGCGAAGGGCAAGATGCAGATCTT
CGTGAAGACCCTGACTGGTAAGACCATCACTCTCGAAGTGGAGCCGAGTGACACCATTGAGAATGTCAAG
GCAAAGATCCAAGACAAGGAAGGCATCCCTCCTGACCAGCAGAGGTTGATCTTTGCTGGGAAACAGCTGG
AAGATGGACGCACCCTGTCTGACTACAACATCCAGAAAGAGTCCACCCTGCACCTGGTCCTCCGTCTCAG
AGGTGGGTAAGATAACGTCTCGAGTTTAAACCTGGAAAA
