>Addgene plasmid #41797 | pBOB-CAG-fHis-H2A-Ub | addgene partial sequence | sequence record 60868 | CMV-F 5'-CGCAAATGGGCGGTAGGCGTG-3'
GTTTTGCCTGTACTGGGTCTCTCTGGTTAGACCAGATCTGAGCCTGGGAGCTCTCTGGCTAACTAGGGAA
CCCACTGCTTAAGCCTCAATAAAGCTTGCCTTGAGTGCTTCAAGTAGTGTGTGCCCGTCTGTTGTGTGAC
TCTGGTAACTAGAGATCCCTCAGACCCTTTTAGTCAGTGTGGAAAATCTCTAGCAGTGGCGCCCGAACAG
GGACTTGAAAGCGAAAGGGAAACCAGAGGAGCTCTCTCGACGCAGGACTCGGCTTGCTGAAGCGCGCACG
GCAAGAGGCGAGGGGCGGCGACTGGTGAGTACGCCAAAAATTTTGACTAGCGGAGGCTAGAAGGAGAGAG
ATGGGTGCGAGAGCGTCAGTATTAAGCGGGGGAGAATTAGATCGCGATGGGAAAAAATTCGGTTAAGGCC
AGGGGGAAAGAAAAAATATAAATTAAAACATATAGTATGGGCAAGCAGGGAGCTAGAACGATTCGCAGTT
AATCCTGGCCTGTTAGAAACATCAGAAGGCTGTAGACAAATACTGGGACAGCTACAACCATCCCTTCAGA
CAGGATCAGAAGAACTTAGATCATTATATAATACAGTAGCAACCCTCTATTGTGTGCATCAAAGGATAGA
GATAAAAGACACCAAGGAAGCTTTAGACAAGATAGAGGAAGAGCAAAACAAAAGTAAGACCACCGCACAG
CAAGCGGCCGCTGATCTTCAGACCTGGAGGAGGAGATATGAGGGACAATTGGAGAAGTGAATTATATAAA
TATAAAGTAGTAAAAATTGAACCATTAGGAGTAGCACCCACCAAGGCAAAGAGAAGAGTGGTGCAGAGAG
AAAAAAGAGC
