>Addgene plasmid #41797 | pBOB-CAG-fHis-H2A-Ub | addgene partial sequence | sequence record 60869 | M13-rev 5'-CAGGAAACAGCTATGACC-3'
GAGGTCGACGGTATACAGACATGATAAGATACATTGATGAGTTTGGACAAACCACAACTAGAATGCAGTG
AAAAAAATGCTTTATTTGTGAAATTTGTGATGCTATTGCTTTATTTGTAACCATTATAAGCTGCAATAAA
CAAGTTGGGGTGGGCGAAGAACTCCAGCATGAGATCCCCGCGCTGGAGGATCATCCAGCCGGCGTCCCGG
AAAACGATTCCGAAGCCCAACCTTTCATAGAAGGCGGCGGTGGAATCGAAATCTCGTAGCACGTGTCAGT
CCTGCTCCTCGGCCACGAAGTGCACGCAGTTGCCGGCCGGGTCGCGCAGGGCGAACTCCCGCCCCCACGG
CTGCTCGCCGATCTCGGTCATGGCCGGCCCGGAGGCGTCCCGGAAGTTCGTGGACACGACCTCCGACCAC
TCGGCGTACAGCTCGTCCAGGCCGCGCACCCACACCCAGGCCAGGGTGTTGTCCGGCACCACCTGGTCCT
GGACCGCGCTGATGAACAGGGTCACGTCGTCCCGGACCACACCGGCGAAGTCGTCCTCCACGAAGTCCCG
GGAGAACCCGAGCCGGTCGGTCCAGAACTCGACCGCTCCGGCGACGTCGCGCGCGGTGAGCACCGGAACG
GCACTGGTCAACTTGGCCATGGTTTAGTTCCTCACCTTGTCGTATTATACTATGCCGATATACTATGCCG
ATGATTAATTGTCAACACGTGCTGATCAGATCCGAAAATGGATATACAAGCTCCCGGGAGCTTTTTGCAA
AAGCCTAGGCCTCCAAAAAAGCCTCCTCACTACTTCTGGAATAGCTCAGAGGCAGAGGCGGCCTCGGCCT
CTGCATAAATAAAAAAAATTAGTCAGCCATGGGGGCGG
