>Addgene plasmid #41797 | pBOB-CAG-fHis-H2A-Ub | addgene partial sequence | sequence record 60870 | BGH-rev 5'-TAGAAGGCACAGTCGAGG-3'
ACTAAAAGGGTCTGAGGGATCTCTAGTTACCAGAGTCACACAACAGACGGGCACACACTACTTGAAGCAC
TCAAGGCAAGCTTTATTGAGGCTTAAGCAGTGGGTTCCCTAGTTAGCCAGAGAGCTCCCAGGCTCAGATC
TGGTCTAACCAGAGAGACCCAGTACAGTCCGGATGCAGCTCTCGGGCCATGTGATGAAATGCTAGGCGGC
TGTCAAACCTCCACTCTAATACTTCTCTCTCCGGGTCATCCATCCCATGCAGGCTCACAGGGTGTAACAA
GCGGGTGTTCTCTCCTTCATTGGCTTCTTCTACCTTCTCTTGCTCAACTGGTACTAGCTTGTAGCACCAT
CCAAAGGTCAGTGGATATCTGATCCCTGGCCCTGGTGTGTAGTTCTGCCAATCAGGGAAGTAGCCTTGTG
TGTGGTAGATCCACAGATCAAGGATATCTTGTCTTCGTTGGGAGTGAATTAGCCCTTCCAGTCCCCCCTT
TTCTTTTAAAAAGTGGCTAAGATCTACAGCTGCCTTGTAAGTCATTGGTCTTAAAGGTACCGAGCTCGAA
TTCCAGGCGGGGAGGCGGCCCAAAGGGAGATCCGACTCGTCTGAGGGCGAAGGCGAAGACGCGGAAGAGG
CCGCAGAGCCGGCAGCAGGCCGCGGGAAGGAAGGTCCGCTGGATTGAGGGCCGAAGGGACGTAGCAGAAG
GACGTCCCGCGCAGAATCCAGGTGGCAACACAGGCGAGCAGCCATGGAAAGGACGTCAGCTTCCCCGACA
ACACCACGGAATTGTCAGTGCCCAACAGCCGAGCCCCTGTCCAGCAGCGGGCAAGGCAGGCGGCGATGAG
TTCCGCCGTGGCAATAG
